>Addgene plasmid #135942 | pET28a His6Flag2AUF1(p45) | depositor full sequence | sequence record 262614 | pET28a His6Flag2AUF1(p45) sequence 6380 bps
TGGCGAATGGG
[124 nt withheld, positions 12-135]
C
[91 nt withheld, positions 137-227]
A
[49 nt withheld, positions 229-277]
CCTTTGACGTTGGAGTCCACGTTCTTT
[37 nt withheld, positions 305-341]
ACCCTATCTCGGTCTATTCTTTTGATTTATAAGGGATTTTGCCGATTTCGGCCTATTGGTTAAAAAATGA
GCTGATTTAACAAAAATTTAACGCGAATTTTAACAAAATATTAACGTTTACAATTTCAGGTGGCACTTTT
CGGGGAAATGTGCGCGGAACCCCTATTTGTTTATTTTTCTAAATACATTCAAATATGTATCCGCTCATGA
ATTAATTCTTAGAAAAACTCATCGAGCATCAAATGAAACTGCAATTTATTCATATCAGGATTATCAATAC
CATATTTTTGAAAAAGCCGTTTCTGTAATGAAGGAGAAAACTCACCGAGGCAGTTCCATAGGATGGCAAG
ATCCTGGTATCGGTCTGCGATTCCGACTCGTCCAACATCAATACAACCTATTAATTTCCCCTCGTCAAAA
ATAAGGTTATCAAGTGAGAAATCACCATGAGTGACGACTGAATCCGGTGAGAATGGCAAAAGTTTATGCA
TTTCTTTCCAGACTTGTTCAACAGGCCAGCCATTACGCTCGTCATCAAAATCACTCGCATCAACCAAACC
GTTATTCATTCGTGATTGCGCCTGAGCGAGACGAAATACGCGATCGCTGTTAAAAGGACAATTACAAACA
GGAATCGAATGCAACCGGCGCAGGAACACTGCCAGCGCATCAACAATATTTTCACCTGAATCAGGATATT
CTTCTAATACCTGGAATGCTGTTTTCCCGGGGATCGCAGTGGTGAGTAACCATGCATCATCAGGAGTACG
GATAAAATGCTTGATGGTCGGAAGAGGCATAAATTCCGTCAGCCAGTTTAGTCTGACCATCTCATCTGTA
ACATCATTGGCAACGCTACCTTTGCCATGTTTCAGAAACAACTCTGGCGCATCGGGCTTCCCATACAATC
GATAGATTGTCGCACCTGATTGCCCGACATTATCGCGAGCCCATTTATACCCATATAAATCAGCATCCAT
GTTGGAATTTAATCGCGGCCTAGAGCAAGACGTTTCCCGTTGAATATGGCTCATAACACCCCTTGTATTA
CTGTTTATGTAAGCAGACAGTTTTATTGTTCATGACCAAAATCCCTTAACGTGAGTTTTCGTTCCACTGA
GCGTCAGACCCCGTAGAAAAGATCAAAGGATCTTCTTGAGATCCTTTTTTTCTGCGCGTAATCTGCTGCT
TGCAAACAAAAAAACCACCGCTACCAGCGGTGGTTTGTTTGCCGGATCAAGAGCTACCAACTCTTTTTCC
GAAGGTAACTGGCTTCAGCAGAGCGCAGATACCAAATACTGTCCTTCTAGTGTAGCCGTAGTTAGGCCAC
CACTTCAAGAACTCTGTAGCACCGCCTACATACCTCGCTCTGCTAATCCTGTTACCAGTGGCTGCTGCCA
GTGGCGATAAGTCGTGTCTTACCGGGTTGGACTCAAGACGATAGTTACCGGATAAGGCGCAGCGGTCGGG
CTGAACGGGGGGTTCGTGCACACAGCCCAGCTTGGAGCGAACGACCTACACCGAACTGAGATACCTACAG
CGTGAGCTATGAGAAAGCGCCACGCTTCCCGAAGGGAGAAAGGCGGACAGGTATCCGGTAAGCGGCAGGG
TCGGAACAGGAGAGCGCACGAGGGAGCTTCCAGGGGGAAACGCCTGGTATCTTTATAGTCCTGTCGGGTT
TCGCCACCTCTGACTTGAGCGTCGATTTTTGTGATGCTCGTCAGGGGGGCGGAGCCTATGGAAAAACGCC
AGCAACGCGGCCTTTTTACGGTTCCTGGCCTTTTGCTGGCCTTTTGCTCACATGTTCTTTCCTGCGTTAT
CCCCTGATTCTGTGGATAACCGTATTACCGCCTTTGAGTGAGCTGATACCGCTCGCCGCAGCCGAACGAC
CGAGCGCAGCGAGTCAGTGAGCGAGGAAGCGGAAGAGCGCCTGATGCGGTATTTTCTCCTTACGCATCTG
TGCGGTATTTCACACCGCATATATGGTGCACTCTCAGTACAATCTGCTCTGATGCCGCATAGTTAAGCCA
GTATACACTCCGCTATCGCTACGTGACTGGGTCATGGCTGCGCCCCGACACCCGCCAACACCCGCTGACG
CGCCCTGACGGGCTTGTCTGCTCCCGGCATCCGCTTACAGACAAGCTGTGACCGTCTCCGGGAGCTGCAT
GTGTCAGAGGTTTTCACCGTCATCACCGAAACGCGCGAGGCAGCTGCGGTAAAGCTCATCAGCGTGGTCG
TGAAGCGATTCACAGATGTCTGCCTGTTCATCCGCGTCCAGCTCGTTGAGTTTCTCCAGAAGCGTTAATG
TCTGGCTTCTGATAAAGCGGGCCATGTTAAGGGCGGTTTTTTCCTGTTTGGTCACTGATGCCTCCGTGTA
AGGGGGATTTCTGTTCATGGGGGTAATGATACCGATGAAACGAGAGAGGATGCTCACGATACGGGTTACT
GATGATGAACATGCCCGGTTACTGGAACGTTGTGAGGGTAAACAACTGGCGGTATGGATGCGGCGGGACC
AGAGAAAAATCACTCAGGGTCAATGCCAGCGCTTCGTTAATACAGATGTAGGTGTTCCACAGGGTAGCCA
GCAGCATCCTGCGATGCAGATCCGGAACATAATGGTGCAGGGCGCTGACTTCCGCGTTTCCAGACTTTAC
GAAACACGGAAACCGAAGACCATTCATGTTGTTGCTCAGGTCGCAGACGTTTTGCAGCAGCAGTCGCTTC
ACGTTCGCTCGCGTATCGGTGATTCATTCTGCTAACCAGTAAGGCAACCCCGCCAGCCTAGCCGGGTCCT
CAACGACAGGAGCACGATCATGCGCACCCGTGGGGCCGCCATGCCGGCGATAATGGCCTGCTTCTCGCCG
AAACGTTTGGTGGCGGGACCAGTGACGAAGGCTTGAGCGAGGGCGTGCAAGATTCCGAATACCGCAAGCG
ACAGGCCGATCATCGTCGCGCTCCAGCGAAAGCGGTCCTCGCCGAAAATGACCCAGAGCGCTGCCGGCAC
CTGTCCTACGAGTTGCATGATAAAGAAGACAGTCATAAGTGCGGCGACGATAGTCATGCCCCGCGCCCAC
CGGAAGGAGCTGACTGGGTTGAAGGCTCTCAAGGGCATCGGTCGAGATCCCGGTGCCTAATGAGTGAGCT
AACTTACATTAATTGCGTTGCGCTCACTGCCCGCTTTCCAGTCGGGAAACCTGTCGTGCCAGCTGCATTA
ATGAATCGGCCAACGCGCGGGGAGAGGCGGTTTGCGTATTGGGCGCCAGGGTGGTTTTTCTTTTCACCAG
TGAGACGGGCAACAGCTGATTGCCCTTCACCGCCTGGCCCTGAGAGAGTTGCAGCAAGCGGTCCACGCTG
GTTTGCCCCAGCAGGCGAAAATCCTGTTTGATGGTGGTTAACGGCGGGATATAACATGAGCTGTCTTCGG
TATCGTCGTATCCCACTACCGAGATATCCGCACCAACGCGCAGCCCGGACTCGGTAATGGCGCGCATTGC
GCCCAGCGCCATCTGATCGTTGGCAACCAGCATCGCAGTGGGAACGATGCCCTCATTCAGCATTTGCATG
GTTTGTTGAAAACCGGACATGGCACTCCAGTCGCCTTCCCGTTCCGCTATCGGCTGAATTTGATTGCGAG
TGAGATATTTATGCCAGCCAGCCAGACGCAGACGCGCCGAGACAGAACTTAATGGGCCCGCTAACAGCGC
GATTTGCTGGTGACCCAATGCGACCAGATGCTCCACGCCCAGTCGCGTACCGTCTTCATGGGAGAAAATA
ATACTGTTGATGGGTGTCTGGTCAGAGACATCAAGAAATAACGCCGGAACATTAGTGCAGGCAGCTTCCA
CAGCAATGGCATCCTGGTCATCCAGCGGATAGTTAATGATCAGCCCACTGACGCGTTGCGCGAGAAGATT
GTGCACCGCCGCTTTACAGGCTTCGACGCCGCTTCGTTCTACCATCGACACCACCACGCTGGCACCCAGT
TGATCGGCGCGAGATTTAATCGCCGCGACAATTTGCGACGGCGCGTGCAGGGCCAGACTGGAGGTGGCAA
CGCCAATCAGCAACGACTGTTTGCCCGCCAGTTGTTGTGCCACGCGGTTGGGAATGTAATTCAGCTCCGC
CATCGCCGCTTCCACTTTTTCCCGCGTTTTCGCAGAAACGTGGCTGGCCTGGTTCACCACGCGGGAAACG
GTCTGATAAGAGACACCGGCATACTCTGCGACATCGTATAACGTTACTGGTTTCACATTCACCACCCTGA
ATTGACTCTCTTCCGGGCGCTATCATGCCATACCGCGAAAGGTTTTGCGCCATTCGATGGTGTCCGGGAT
CTCGACGCTCTCCCTTATGCGACTCCTGCATTAGGAAGCAGCCCAGTAGTAGGTTGAGGCCGTTGAGCAC
CGCCGCCGCAAGGAATGGTGCATGCAAGGAGATGGCGCCCAACAGTCCCCCGGCCACGGGGCCTGCCACC
ATACCCACGCCGAAACAAGCGCTCATGAGCCCGAAGTGGCGAGCCCGATCTTCCCCATCGGTGATGTCGG
CGATATAGGCGCCAGCAACCGCACCTGTGGCGCCGGTGATGCCGGCCACGATGCGTCCGGCGTAGAGGAT
CGAGATCTCGATCCCGCGAAATTAATACGACTCACTATAGGGGAATTGTGAGCGGATAACAATTCCCCTC
TAGAAATAATTTTGTTTAACTTTAAGAAGGAGATATACCATGGGCAGCAGCCATCATCATCATCATCACA
GCAGCGGCCTGGTGCCTCGTGGTAGCCATATGGACTATAAGGATGACGACGATAAGGATTACAAAGACGA
TGATGACAAAGGGTCCATGTCGGAGGAGCAGTTCGGCGGGGACGGGGCGGCGGCAGCGGCAACGGCGGCG
GTAGGCGGCTCGGCGGGCGAGCAGGAGGGAGCCATGGTGGCGGCGACACAGGGGGCAGCGGCGGCGGCGG
GAAGCGGAGCCGGGACCGGGGGCGGAACCGCGTCTGGAGGCACCGAAGGGGGCAGCGCCGAGTCGGAGGG
GGCGAAGATTGACGCCAGTAAGAACGAGGAGGATGAAGGCCATTCAAACTCCTCCCCACGACACTCTGAA
GCAGCGACGGCACAGCGGGAAGAATGGAAAATGTTTATAGGAGGCCTTAGCTGGGACACTACAAAGAAAG
ATCTGAAGGACTACTTTTCCAAATTTGGTGAAGTTGTAGACTGCACTCTGAAGTTAGATCCTATCACAGG
GCGATCAAGGGGTTTTGGCTTTGTGCTATTTAAAGAATCGGAGAGTGTAGATAAGGTCATGGATCAAAAA
GAACATAAATTGAATGGGAAGGTGATTGATCCTAAAAGGGCCAAAGCCATGAAAACAAAAGAGCCGGTTA
AAAAAATTTTTGTTGGTGGCCTTTCTCCAGATACACCTGAAGAGAAAATAAGGGAGTACTTTGGTGGTTT
TGGTGAGGTGGAATCCATAGAGCTCCCCATGGACAACAAGACCAATAAGAGGCGTGGGTTCTGCTTTATT
ACCTTTAAGGAAGAAGAACCAGTGAAGAAGATAATGGAAAAGAAATACCACAATGTTGGTCTTAGTAAAT
GTGAAATAAAAGTAGCCATGTCGAAGGAACAATATCAGCAACAGCAACAGTGGGGATCTAGAGGAGGATT
TGCAGGAAGAGCTCGTGGAAGAGGTGGTGGCCCCAGTCAAAACTGGAACCAGGGATATAGTAACTATTGG
AATCAAGGCTATGGCAACTATGGATATAACAGCCAAGGTTACGGTGGTTATGGAGGATATGACTACACTG
GTTACAACAACTACTATGGATATGGTGATTATAGCAACCAGCAGAGTGGTTATGGGAAGGTATCCAGGCG
AGGTGGTCATCAAAATAGCTACAAACCATACTAATAACAAAGCCCGAAAGGAAGCTGAGTTGGCTGCTGC
CACCGCTGAGCAATAACTAGCATAACCCCTTGGGGCCTCTAAACGGGTCTTGAGGGGTTTTTTGCTGAAA
GGAGGAACTATATCCGGAT
Features (pLannotate 1.2.2; 20 found; start..end, strand, type, name):
     12..467     +  rep_origin     f1 ori (sequence partly withheld): f1 bacteriophage origin of replication; arrow indicates direction of (+) strand synthesis
    494..551     +  promoter       AmpR promoter (fragment): bla
    560..1375    -  CDS            KanR: aminoglycoside phosphotransferase; aph(3')-Ia; confers resistance to kanamycin in bacteria or G418 (Geneticin®) in eukaryotes
   1497..2085    +  rep_origin     ori: high-copy-number ColE1/pMB1/pBR322/pUC origin of replication
   2271..2413    -  misc_feature   bom: basis of mobility region from pBR322
   2515..2706    -  CDS            rop: Rop protein, which maintains plasmids at low copy number; rop
   2723..3103    +  CDS            YPB1_ECOLX: Protein predicted: Swiss-Prot protein existence level 4. From Escherichia coli.
   3175..3466    -  CDS            TcR (fragment): tetracycline efflux protein; tet; confers resistance to tetracycline
   3481..3502    -  protein_bind   CAP binding site: CAP binding activates transcription in the presence of cAMP. E. coli catabolite activator protein
   3515..4597    -  CDS            lacI: lac repressor; lacI; The lac repressor binds to the lac operator to inhibit transcription in E. coli. This inhibition can be relieved by adding lactose or isopropyl-β-D-thiogalactopyranoside (IPTG).
   4598..4675    -  promoter       lacI promoter: lacI
   4683..4962    -  CDS            TcR (fragment): tetracycline efflux protein; tet; confers resistance to tetracycline
   4984..5002    +  promoter       T7 promoter: promoter for bacteriophage T7 RNA polymerase
   5003..5027    +  protein_bind   lac operator: The lac repressor binds to the lac operator to inhibit transcription in E. coli. This inhibition can be relieved by adding lactose or isopropyl-β-D-thiogalactopyranoside (IPTG). lac repressor encoded by lacI
   5042..5064    +  RBS            RBS: efficient ribosome binding site from bacteriophage T7 gene 10 (Olins and Rangwala, 1989)
   5083..5099    +  CDS            capTEV™ (fragment): composite tag for in vivo biotinylation, TEV protease cleavage, and 6xHis tagging
   5140..5158    +  CDS            3xFLAG (fragment): three tandem FLAG® epitope tags
   5188..6252    +  CDS            HNRNPD: HNRPD_HUMAN - Also known as AUF1, HNRPD. Experimental evidence at protein level: Swiss-Prot protein existence level 1. Binds with high affinity to RNA molecules that contain AU- rich elements (AREs) found within the 3'-UTR of many proto-oncogenes and cytokine mRNAs. Also binds to double- and single-stranded DNA sequences in a specific manner and functions a transcription factor. Each of the RNA-binding domains specifically can bind solely to a single-stranded non-monotonous 5'-UUAG-3' sequence and also weaker to the single-stranded 5'-TTAGGG-3' telomeric DNA repeat. Binds RNA oligonucleotides
   6256..6300    +  CDS            SET1 (fragment): solubility-enhancement tag derived from T7 phage gene 10B
   6308..6355    +  terminator     T7 terminator: transcription terminator for bacteriophage T7 RNA polymerase
