>Addgene plasmid #135942 | pET28a His6Flag2AUF1(p45) | addgene full sequence | sequence record 268599 | Addgene NGS Result
TAATACGACTCACTATAGGGGAATTGTGAGCGGATAACAATTCCCCTCTAGAAATAATTTTGTTTAACTT
TAAGAAGGAGATATACCATGGGCAGCAGCCATCATCATCATCATCACAGCAGCGGCCTGGTGCCTCGTGG
TAGCCATATGGACTATAAGGATGACGACGATAAGGATTACAAAGACGATGATGACAAAGGGTCCATGTCG
GAGGAGCAGTTCGGCGGGGACGGGGCGGCGGCAGCGGCAACGGCGGCGGTAGGCGGCTCGGCGGGCGAGC
AGGAGGGAGCCATGGTGGCGGCGACACAGGGGGCAGCGGCGGCGGCGGGAAGCGGAGCCGGGACCGGGGG
CGGAACCGCGTCTGGAGGCACCGAAGGGGGCAGCGCCGAGTCGGAGGGGGCGAAGATTGACGCCAGTAAG
AACGAGGAGGATGAAGGCCATTCAAACTCCTCCCCACGACACTCTGAAGCAGCGACGGCACAGCGGGAAG
AATGGAAAATGTTTATAGGAGGCCTTAGCTGGGACACTACAAAGAAAGATCTGAAGGACTACTTTTCCAA
ATTTGGTGAAGTTGTAGACTGCACTCTGAAGTTAGATCCTATCACAGGGCGATCAAGGGGTTTTGGCTTT
GTGCTATTTAAAGAATCGGAGAGTGTAGATAAGGTCATGGATCAAAAAGAACATAAATTGAATGGGAAGG
TGATTGATCCTAAAAGGGCCAAAGCCATGAAAACAAAAGAGCCGGTTAAAAAAATTTTTGTTGGTGGCCT
TTCTCCAGATACACCTGAAGAGAAAATAAGGGAGTACTTTGGTGGTTTTGGTGAGGTGGAATCCATAGAG
CTCCCCATGGACAACAAGACCAATAAGAGGCGTGGGTTCTGCTTTATTACCTTTAAGGAAGAAGAACCAG
TGAAGAAGATAATGGAAAAGAAATACCACAATGTTGGTCTTAGTAAATGTGAAATAAAAGTAGCCATGTC
GAAGGAACAATATCAGCAACAGCAACAGTGGGGATCTAGAGGAGGATTTGCAGGAAGAGCTCGTGGAAGA
GGTGGTGGCCCCAGTCAAAACTGGAACCAGGGATATAGTAACTATTGGAATCAAGGCTATGGCAACTATG
GATATAACAGCCAAGGTTACGGTGGTTATGGAGGATATGACTACACTGGTTACAACAACTACTATGGATA
TGGTGATTATAGCAACCAGCAGAGTGGTTATGGGAAGGTATCCAGGCGAGGTGGTCATCAAAATAGCTAC
AAACCATACTAATAACAAAGCCCGAAAGGAAGCTGAGTTGGCTGCTGCCACCGCTGAGCAATAACTAGCA
TAACCCCTTGGGGCCTCTAAACGGGTCTTGAGGGGTTTTTTGCTGAAAGGAGGAACTATATCCGGATTGG
CGAATGGG
[124 nt withheld, positions 1409-1532]
C
[91 nt withheld, positions 1534-1624]
A
[49 nt withheld, positions 1626-1674]
CCTTTGACGTTGGAGTCCACGTTCTTT
[37 nt withheld, positions 1702-1738]
ACCCTATCTCGGTCTATTCTTTTGATTTATAAGGGATTTTGCCGATTTCGGCCTATTGGTTAAAAAATGA
GCTGATTTAACAAAAATTTAACGCGAATTTTAACAAAATATTAACGCTTACAATTTAGGTGGCACTTTTC
GGGGAAATGTGCGCGGAACCCCTATTTGTTTATTTTTCTAAATACATTCAAATATGTATCCGCTCATGAA
TTAATTCTTAGAAAAACTCATCGAGCATCAAATGAAACTGCAATTTATTCATATCAGGATTATCAATACC
ATATTTTTGAAAAAGCCGTTTCTGTAATGAAGGAGAAAACTCACCGAGGCAGTTCCATAGGATGGCAAGA
TCCTGGTATCGGTCTGCGATTCCGACTCGTCCAACATCAATACAACCTATTAATTTCCCCTCGTCAAAAA
TAAGGTTATCAAGTGAGAAATCACCATGAGTGACGACTGAATCCGGTGAGAATGGCAAAAGTTTATGCAT
TTCTTTCCAGACTTGTTCAACAGGCCAGCCATTACGCTCGTCATCAAAATCACTCGCATCAACCAAACCG
TTATTCATTCGTGATTGCGCCTGAGCGAGACGAAATACGCGATCGCTGTTAAAAGGACAATTACAAACAG
GAATCGAATGCAACCGGCGCAGGAACACTGCCAGCGCATCAACAATATTTTCACCTGAATCAGGATATTC
TTCTAATACCTGGAATGCTGTTTTCCCGGGGATCGCAGTGGTGAGTAACCATGCATCATCAGGAGTACGG
ATAAAATGCTTGATGGTCGGAAGAGGCATAAATTCCGTCAGCCAGTTTAGTCTGACCATCTCATCTGTAA
CATCATTGGCAACGCTACCTTTGCCATGTTTCAGAAACAACTCTGGCGCATCGGGCTTCCCATACAATCG
ATAGATTGTCGCACCTGATTGCCCGACATTATCGCGAGCCCATTTATACCCATATAAATCAGCATCCATG
TTGGAATTTAATCGCGGCCTAGAGCAAGACGTTTCCCGTTGAATATGGCTCATAACACCCCTTGTATTAC
TGTTTATGTAAGCAGACAGTTTTATTGTTCATGACCAAAATCCCTTAACGTGAGTTTTCGTTCCACTGAG
CGTCAGACCCCGTAGAAAAGATCAAAGGATCTTCTTGAGATCCTTTTTTTCTGCGCGTAATCTGCTGCTT
GCAAACAAAAAAACCACCGCTACCAGCGGTGGTTTGTTTGCCGGATCAAGAGCTACCAACTCTTTTTCCG
AAGGTAACTGGCTTCAGCAGAGCGCAGATACCAAATACTGTCCTTCTAGTGTAGCCGTAGTTAGGCCACC
ACTTCAAGAACTCTGTAGCACCGCCTACATACCTCGCTCTGCTAATCCTGTTACCAGTGGCTGCTGCCAG
TGGCGATAAGTCGTGTCTTACCGGGTTGGACTCAAGACGATAGTTACCGGATAAGGCGCAGCGGTCGGGC
TGAACGGGGGGTTCGTGCACACAGCCCAGCTTGGAGCGAACGACCTACACCGAACTGAGATACCTACAGC
GTGAGCTATGAGAAAGCGCCACGCTTCCCGAAGGGAGAAAGGCGGACAGGTATCCGGTAAGCGGCAGGGT
CGGAACAGGAGAGCGCACGAGGGAGCTTCCAGGGGGAAACGCCTGGTATCTTTATAGTCCTGTCGGGTTT
CGCCACCTCTGACTTGAGCGTCGATTTTTGTGATGCTCGTCAGGGGGGCGGAGCCTATGGAAAAACGCCA
GCAACGCGGCCTTTTTACGGTTCCTGGCCTTTTGCTGGCCTTTTGCTCACATGTTCTTTCCTGCGTTATC
CCCTGATTCTGTGGATAACCGTATTACCGCCTTTGAGTGAGCTGATACCGCTCGCCGCAGCCGAACGACC
GAGCGCAGCGAGTCAGTGAGCGAGGAAGCGGAAGAGCGCCTGATGCGGTATTTTCTCCTTACGCATCTGT
GCGGTATTTCACACCGCAATGGTGCACTCTCAGTACAATCTGCTCTGATGCCGCATAGTTAAGCCAGTAT
ACACTCCGCTATCGCTACGTGACTGGGTCATGGCTGCGCCCCGACACCCGCCAACACCCGCTGACGCGCC
CTGACGGGCTTGTCTGCTCCCGGCATCCGCTTACAGACAAGCTGTGACCGTCTCCGGGAGCTGCATGTGT
CAGAGGTTTTCACCGTCATCACCGAAACGCGCGAGGCAGCTGCGGTAAAGCTCATCAGCGTGGTCGTGAA
GCGATTCACAGATGTCTGCCTGTTCATCCGCGTCCAGCTCGTTGAGTTTCTCCAGAAGCGTTAATGTCTG
GCTTCTGATAAAGCGGGCCATGTTAAGGGCGGTTTTTTCCTGTTTGGTCACTGATGCCTCCGTGTAAGGG
GGATTTCTGTTCATGGGGGTAATGATACCGATGAAACGAGAGAGGATGCTCACGATACGGGTTACTGATG
ATGAACATGCCCGGTTACTGGAACGTTGTGAGGGTAAACAACTGGCGGTATGGATGCGGCGGGACCAGAG
AAAAATCACTCAGGGTCAATGCCAGCGCTTCGTTAATACAGATGTAGGTGTTCCACAGGGTAGCCAGCAG
CATCCTGCGATGCAGATCCGGAACATAATGGTGCAGGGCGCTGACTTCCGCGTTTCCAGACTTTACGAAA
CACGGAAACCGAAGACCATTCATGTTGTTGCTCAGGTCGCAGACGTTTTGCAGCAGCAGTCGCTTCACGT
TCGCTCGCGTATCGGTGATTCATTCTGCTAACCAGTAAGGCAACCCCGCCAGCCTAGCCGGGTCCTCAAC
GACAGGAGCACGATCATGCGCACCCGTGGGGCCGCCATGCCGGCGATAATGGCCTGCTTCTCGCCGAAAC
GTTTGGTGGCGGGACCAGTGACGAAGGCTTGAGCGAGGGCGTGCAAGATTCCGAATACCGCAAGCGACAG
GCCGATCATCGTCGCGCTCCAGCGAAAGCGGTCCTCGCCGAAAATGACCCAGAGCGCTGCCGGCACCTGT
CCTACGAGTTGCATGATAAAGAAGACAGTCATAAGTGCGGCGACGATAGTCATGCCCCGCGCCCACCGGA
AGGAGCTGACTGGGTTGAAGGCTCTCAAGGGCATCGGTCGAGATCCCGGTGCCTAATGAGTGAGCTAACT
TACATTAATTGCGTTGCGCTCACTGCCCGCTTTCCAGTCGGGAAACCTGTCGTGCCAGCTGCATTAATGA
ATCGGCCAACGCGCGGGGAGAGGCGGTTTGCGTATTGGGCGCCAGGGTGGTTTTTCTTTTCACCAGTGAG
ACGGGCAACAGCTGATTGCCCTTCACCGCCTGGCCCTGAGAGAGTTGCAGCAAGCGGTCCACGCTGGTTT
GCCCCAGCAGGCGAAAATCCTGTTTGATGGTGGTTAACGGCGGGATATAACATGAGCTGTCTTCGGTATC
GTCGTATCCCACTACCGAGATATCCGCACCAACGCGCAGCCCGGACTCGGTAATGGCGCGCATTGCGCCC
AGCGCCATCTGATCGTTGGCAACCAGCATCGCAGTGGGAACGATGCCCTCATTCAGCATTTGCATGGTTT
GTTGAAAACCGGACATGGCACTCCAGTCGCCTTCCCGTTCCGCTATCGGCTGAATTTGATTGCGAGTGAG
ATATTTATGCCAGCCAGCCAGACGCAGACGCGCCGAGACAGAACTTAATGGGCCCGCTAACAGCGCGATT
TGCTGGTGACCCAATGCGACCAGATGCTCCACGCCCAGTCGCGTACCGTCTTCATGGGAGAAAATAATAC
TGTTGATGGGTGTCTGGTCAGAGACATCAAGAAATAACGCCGGAACATTAGTGCAGGCAGCTTCCACAGC
AATGGCATCCTGGTCATCCAGCGGATAGTTAATGATCAGCCCACTGACGCGTTGCGCGAGAAGATTGTGC
ACCGCCGCTTTACAGGCTTCGACGCCGCTTCGTTCTACCATCGACACCACCACGCTGGCACCCAGTTGAT
CGGCGCGAGATTTAATCGCCGCGACAATTTGCGACGGCGCGTGCAGGGCCAGACTGGAGGTGGCAACGCC
AATCAGCAACGACTGTTTGCCCGCCAGTTGTTGTGCCACGCGGTTGGGAATGTAATTCAGCTCCGCCATC
GCCGCTTCCACTTTTTCCCGCGTTTTCGCAGAAACGTGGCTGGCCTGGTTCACCACGCGGGAAACGGTCT
GATAAGAGACACCGGCATACTCTGCGACATCGTATAACGTTACTGGTTTCACATTCACCACCCTGAATTG
ACTCTCTTCCGGGCGCTATCATGCCATACCGCGAAAGGTTTTGCGCCATTCGATGGTGTCCGGGATCTCG
ACGCTCTCCCTTATGCGACTCCTGCATTAGGAAGCAGCCCAGTAGTAGGTTGAGGCCGTTGAGCACCGCC
GCCGCAAGGAATGGTGCATGCAAGGAGATGGCGCCCAACAGTCCCCCGGCCACGGGGCCTGCCACCATAC
CCACGCCGAAACAAGCGCTCATGAGCCCGAAGTGGCGAGCCCGATCTTCCCCATCGGTGATGTCGGCGAT
ATAGGCGCCAGCAACCGCACCTGTGGCGCCGGTGATGCCGGCCACGATGCGTCCGGCGTAGAGGATCGAG
ATCTCGATCCCGCGAAAT
Features (pLannotate 1.2.2; 20 found; start..end, strand, type, name):
      1..19      +  promoter       T7 promoter: promoter for bacteriophage T7 RNA polymerase
     20..44      +  protein_bind   lac operator: The lac repressor binds to the lac operator to inhibit transcription in E. coli. This inhibition can be relieved by adding lactose or isopropyl-β-D-thiogalactopyranoside (IPTG). lac repressor encoded by lacI
     59..81      +  RBS            RBS: efficient ribosome binding site from bacteriophage T7 gene 10 (Olins and Rangwala, 1989)
    100..116     +  CDS            capTEV™ (fragment): composite tag for in vivo biotinylation, TEV protease cleavage, and 6xHis tagging
    157..175     +  CDS            3xFLAG (fragment): three tandem FLAG® epitope tags
    205..1269    +  CDS            HNRNPD: HNRPD_HUMAN - Also known as AUF1, HNRPD. Experimental evidence at protein level: Swiss-Prot protein existence level 1. Binds with high affinity to RNA molecules that contain AU- rich elements (AREs) found within the 3'-UTR of many proto-oncogenes and cytokine mRNAs. Also binds to double- and single-stranded DNA sequences in a specific manner and functions a transcription factor. Each of the RNA-binding domains specifically can bind solely to a single-stranded non-monotonous 5'-UUAG-3' sequence and also weaker to the single-stranded 5'-TTAGGG-3' telomeric DNA repeat. Binds RNA oligonucleotides
   1273..1317    +  CDS            SET1 (fragment): solubility-enhancement tag derived from T7 phage gene 10B
   1325..1372    +  terminator     T7 terminator: transcription terminator for bacteriophage T7 RNA polymerase
   1409..1837    +  rep_origin     f1 ori (sequence partly withheld): f1 bacteriophage origin of replication; arrow indicates direction of (+) strand synthesis
   1890..1947    +  promoter       AmpR promoter (fragment): bla
   1956..2771    -  CDS            KanR: aminoglycoside phosphotransferase; aph(3')-Ia; confers resistance to kanamycin in bacteria or G418 (Geneticin®) in eukaryotes
   2893..3481    +  rep_origin     ori: high-copy-number ColE1/pMB1/pBR322/pUC origin of replication
   3667..3806    -  misc_feature   bom: basis of mobility region from pBR322
   3908..4099    -  CDS            rop: Rop protein, which maintains plasmids at low copy number; rop
   4116..4496    +  CDS            YPB1_ECOLX: Protein predicted: Swiss-Prot protein existence level 4. From Escherichia coli.
   4568..4859    -  CDS            TcR (fragment): tetracycline efflux protein; tet; confers resistance to tetracycline
   4874..4895    -  protein_bind   CAP binding site: CAP binding activates transcription in the presence of cAMP. E. coli catabolite activator protein
   4908..5990    -  CDS            lacI: lac repressor; lacI; The lac repressor binds to the lac operator to inhibit transcription in E. coli. This inhibition can be relieved by adding lactose or isopropyl-β-D-thiogalactopyranoside (IPTG).
   5991..6068    -  promoter       lacI promoter: lacI
   6076..6355    -  CDS            TcR (fragment): tetracycline efflux protein; tet; confers resistance to tetracycline
