[The description below was written by a language model from this plasmid's Addgene catalogue record and pLannotate feature annotations shown in this document.]
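Description:
pET28a His6Flag2AUF1(p45) is a bacterial expression plasmid of about 6.4 kb, built on the pET28a backbone, for producing the p45 isoform of human AUF1 (heterogeneous nuclear ribonucleoprotein D, HNRNPD) in E. coli. It is maintained through a ColE1/pBR322-type origin accompanied by the bom site and the rop gene, consistent with the low copy number listed in the record, and is selected with kanamycin through an aph(3')-Ia resistance gene. An f1 phage origin is also present, and the short tetracycline-resistance and AmpR-promoter fragments picked up by the annotation are non-functional backbone remnants.

The expression cassette follows the standard pET design. A T7 promoter is followed by a lac operator and the T7 gene 10 ribosome binding site. The plasmid-borne lacI gene supplies repressor, so transcription stays low until it is induced with IPTG in a host that provides T7 RNA polymerase. The open reading frame starts with an N-terminal His6 tag and two FLAG epitopes. The automated annotation detects these only as short partial matches to composite-tag and 3xFLAG entries. The tags are followed by the HNRNPD coding sequence, inserted by ligation-independent cloning, and the cassette ends at the T7 terminator. A small match to a T7 gene 10-derived solubility tag lies just downstream of the gene and is probably residual vector sequence rather than an intended fusion. The depositor and sequencing-derived records show the same features in the same order and differ by only a few nucleotides in length.

AUF1 binds AU-rich elements in mRNA 3' untranslated regions. The tagged recombinant protein is suited to nickel-affinity purification and FLAG-based detection or pulldown, and the associated publication concerns post-transcriptional regulation of Nrf2 mRNA by AUF1 and HuR.
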