Addgene plasmid #135942: pET28a His6Flag2AUF1(p45)
Purpose: Expresses AUF1p45 in E. coli
Depositing lab: Yimon Aye. Depositing organization: Swiss Federal Institute of Technology (EPFL). Publication: Post-transcriptional regulation of Nrf2-mRNA by the mRNA-binding proteins HuR and AUF1. Poganik JR, Long MJC, Disare MT, Liu X, Chang SH, Hla T, Aye Y. FASEB J. 2019 Nov 1:fj201901930R. doi: 10.1096/fj.201901930R. PubMed 31665914.
Backbone
  Vector backbone: pET28a
  Backbone size w/o insert (bp): 5255
  Total vector size (bp): 6380
  Vector type: Bacterial Expression
Growth in bacteria
  Bacterial resistance: Kanamycin, 50 μg/mL
  Growth temperature: 37°C
  Growth strain: DH5alpha
  Copy number: Low Copy
Gene/Insert
  Gene/Insert name: heterogeneous nuclear ribonucleoprotein D (alt name: AUF1 p45)
  Species: H. sapiens (human)
  Insert size (bp): 1125
  GenBank ID: NM_031370.3
  Entrez Gene: HNRNPD (a.k.a. AUF1, AUF1A, HNRPD, P37, hnRNPD0)
  Promoter: T7
  Tag / fusion protein: His6 (N terminal on insert); Flag2 (N terminal on insert)
  Cloning method: Ligation Independent Cloning
  Sequencing primers: 5′ T7 forward; 3′ T7 reverse
Terms and licenses: Academic/Nonprofit Terms; Industry Terms: Not Available to Industry
How to cite: pET28a His6Flag2AUF1(p45) was a gift from Yimon Aye (Addgene plasmid # 135942 ; http://n2t.net/addgene:135942 ; RRID:Addgene_135942)
